>Addgene plasmid #173848 | pPBpuro-UbC-canisEreg | addgene full sequence | sequence record 340331 | Addgene NGS Result
CTAAATTGTAAGCGTTAATATTTTGTTAAAATTCGCGTTAAATTTTTGTTAAATCAGCTCATTTTTTAAC
CAATAGGCCGAAATCGGCAAAATCCCTTATAAATCAAAAGAATAGACCGAGATAGGGT
[37 nt withheld, positions 129-165]
AAAGAACGTGGACTCCAACGTCAAAGG
[49 nt withheld, positions 193-241]
T
[91 nt withheld, positions 243-333]
G
[124 nt withheld, positions 335-458]
CCCATTCGCCATTCAGGCTGCGCAACTGTTGGGAAGGGCGATCGGTGCGGGCCTCTTCGCTATTACGCCA
GCTGGCGAAAGGGGGATGTGCTGCAAGGCGATTAAGTTGGGTAACGCCAGGGTTTTCCCAGTCACGACGT
TGTAAAACGACGGCCAGTGAGCGCGCGTAATACGACTCACTATAGGGCGAATTGGGGCGCGCCATTCTAG
ATTAACCCTAGAAAGATAGTCTGCGTAAAATTGACGCATGCATTCTTGAAATATTGCTCTCTCTTTCTAA
ATAGCGCGAATCCGTCGCTGTGCATTTAGGACATCTCAGTCGCCGCTTGGAGCTCCCGTGAGGCGTGCTT
GTCAATGCGGTAAGTGTCACTGATTTTGAACTATAACGACCGCGTGAGTCAAAATGACGCATGATTATCT
TTTACGTGACTTTTAAGATTTAACTCATACGATAATTATATTGTTATTTCATGTTCTACTTACGTGATAA
CTTATTATATATATATTTTCTTGTTATAGATATCAACTAGAATGCTAGCCTCGAGGGCCTCCGCGCCGGG
TTTTGGCGCCTCCCGCGGGCGCCCCCCTCCTCACGGCGAGCGCTGCCACGTCAGACGAAGGGCGCAGCGA
GCGTCCTGATCCTTCCGCCCGGACGCTCAGGACAGCGGCCCGCTGCTCATAAGACTCGGCCTTAGAACCC
CAGTATCAGCAGAAGGACATTTTAGGACGGGACTTGGGTGACTCTAGGGCACTGGTTTTCTTTCCAGAGA
GCGGAACAGGCGAGGAAAAGTAGTCCCTTCTCGGCGATTCTGCGGAGGGATCTCCGTGGGGCGGTGAACG
CCGATGATTATATAAGGACGCGCCGGGTGTGGCACAGCTAGTTCCGTCGCAGCCGGGATTTGGGTCGCAG
TTCTTGTTTGTGGATCGCTGTGATCGTCACTTGGTGAGTAGCGGGCTGCTGGGCTGGCCGGGGCTTTCGT
GGCCGCCGGGCCGCTCGGTGGGACGGAGGCGTGTGGAGAGACCGCCAAGGGCTGTAGTCTGGGTCCGCGA
GCAAGGTTGCCCTGAACTGGGGGTTGGGGGGAGCGCAGCAAAATGGCGGCTGTTCCCGAGTCTTGAATGG
AAGACGCTTGTGAGGCGGGCTGTGAGGTCGTTGAAACAAGGTGGGGGGCATGGTGGGCGGCAAGAACCCA
AGGTCTTGAGGCCTTCGCTAATGCGGGAAAGCTCTTATTCGGGTGAGATGGGCTGGGGCACCATCTGGGG
ACCCTGACGTGAAGTTTGTCACTGACTGGAGAACTCGGTTTGTCGTCTGTTGCGGGGGCGGCAGTTATGG
CGGTGCCGTTGGGCAGTGCACCCGTACCTTTGGGAGCGCGCGCCCTCGTCGTGTCGTGACGTCACCCGTT
CTGTTGGCTTATAATGCAGGGTGGGGCCACCTGCCGGTAGGTGTGCGGTAGGCTTTTCTCCGTCGCAGGA
CGCAGGGTTCGGGCCTAGGGTAGGCTCTCCTGAATCGACAGGCGCCGGACCTCTGGTGAGGGGAGGGATA
AGTGAGGCGTCAGTTTCTCTGGTCGGTTTTATGTACCTATCTTCTTAAGTAGCTGAAGCTCCGGTTTTGA
ACTATGCGCTCGGGGTTGGCGAGTGTGTTTTGTGAAGTTTTTTAGGCACCTTTTGAAATGTAATCATTTG
GGTCAATATGTAATTTTCAGTGTTAGACTAGTAAATTGTCCGCTAAATTCTGGCCGTTTTTGGCTTTTTT
GTTAGACGGATCCATGAATTCACCATGGAGCCGCGCCGCCTGCTGCTGTGCCTGGGTTTCCATCTTCTCC
ACGCGGTTCTCAGCACCACTGTGATTCCTTCCTGCATGCCGGGAGAATCCGAAGATAATTGCACGGCATT
AGTTCAGATAGAAGACAACCCACGTGTGGCTCAAGTGTCAATAATAAAGTGTGGCTCTGACATGAATGGC
TACTGTTTGCATGGACAATGCATCTACCTGGTGGACATGAGTCAAACGTACTGCAGGTGTGAAGTGGGTT
ACACTGGTGTCCGATGCGAGCACTTCTATTTAACTGTCCAACAGCCCTTGAGCAAAGAATATGTGGCTTT
GACTGTGATTCTCATTATCTTGTTTCTTATCATAGTCGCCGGTTCCCTATACTACTTCTGCAGATGGTAC
AGAAATCGAAAAAGTAAAGAACCAAAGCAGGAATACAAAAGGGTGACGTCAGGGGATCCAGCATTGCCAC
AAGTCTGAGCGGCCGCTCTAGAGTCAACTAACTTAAGCTAGCAACGGTTTCCCTCTAGCGGGATCAATTC
CGCCCCCCCCCCCTAACGTTACTGGCCGAAGCCGCTTGGAATAAGGCCGGTGTGCGTTTGTCTATATGTT
ATTTTCCACCATATTGCCGTCTTTTGGCAATGTGAGGGCCCGGAAACCTGGCCCTGTCTTCTTGACGAGC
ATTCCTAGGGGTCTTTCCCCTCTCGCCAAAGGAATGCAAGGTCTGTTGAATGTCGTGAAGGAAGCAGTTC
CTCTGGAAGCTTCTTGAAGACAAACAACGTCTGTAGCGACCCTTTGCAGGCAGCGGAACCCCCCACCTGG
CGACAGGTGCCTCTGCGGCCAAAAGCCACGTGTATAAGATACACCTGCAAAGGCGGCACAACCCCAGTGC
CACGTTGTGAGTTGGATAGTTGTGGAAAGAGTCAAATGGCTCTCCTCAAGCGTATTCAACAAGGGGCTGA
AGGATGCCCAGAAGGTACCCCATTGTATGGGATCTGATCTGGGGCCTCGGTGCACATGCTTTACATGTGT
TTAGTCGAGGTTAAAAAAACGTCTAGGCCCCCCGAACCACGGGGACGTGGTTTTCCTTTGAAAAACACGA
TAATACCATGACCGAGTACAAGCCCACGGTGCGCCTCGCCACCCGCGACGACGTCCCCAGGGCCGTACGC
ACCCTCGCCGCCGCGTTCGCCGACTACCCCGCCACGCGCCACACCGTCGATCCGGACCGCCACATCGAGC
GGGTCACCGAGCTGCAAGAACTCTTCCTCACGCGCGTCGGGCTCGACATCGGCAAGGTGTGGGTCGCGGA
CGACGGCGCCGCGGTGGCGGTCTGGACCACGCCGGAGAGCGTCGAAGCGGGGGCGGTGTTCGCCGAGATC
GGCCCGCGCATGGCCGAGTTGAGCGGTTCCCGGCTGGCCGCGCAGCAACAGATGGAAGGCCTCCTGGCGC
CGCACCGGCCCAAGGAGCCCGCGTGGTTCCTGGCCACCGTCGGCGTCTCGCCCGACCACCAGGGCAAGGG
TCTGGGCAGCGCCGTCGTGCTCCCCGGAGTGGAGGCGGCCGAGCGCGCCGGGGTGCCCGCCTTCCTGGAG
ACCTCCGCGCCCCGCAACCTCCCCTTCTACGAGCGGCTCGGCTTCACCGTCACCGCCGACGTCGAGGTGC
CCGAAGGACCGCGCACCTGGTGCATGACCCGCAAGCCCGGTGCCTGATCGATGATCTAGAGCTCGCTGAT
CAGCCTCGACTGTGCCTTCTAGTTGCCAGCCATCTGTTGTTTGCCCCTCCCCCGTGCCTTCCTTGACCCT
GGAAGGTGCCACTCCCACTGTCCTTTCCTAATAAAATGAGGAAATTGCATCGCATTGTCTGAGTAGGTGT
CATTCTATTCTGGGGGGTGGGGTGGGGCAGGACAGCAAGGGGGAGGATTGGGAAGACAATAGCAGGCATG
CTGGGGATGCGGTGGGCTCTATGGCTTCTGAGGCGGAAAGAACCTGCAGCCCAAGCTTGGCGTAATCATG
GTCATAGCTGTTTCCTGTGTGAAATTGTTATCCGCTCACAATTCCACACAACATACGAGCCGGAAGCATA
AAGTGTAAAGCCTGGGGTGCCTAATGAGTGAGCTAACTCACATTAATTGCGTTGCGCTCACTGCCCGCTT
TCCAGTCGGGAAACCTGTCGTGCCAGCGGATCTTAAAAGTTTTGTTACTTTATAGAAGAAATTTTGAGTT
TTTGTTTTTTTTTAATAAATAAATAAACATAAATAAATTGTTTGTTGAATTTATTATTAGTATGTAAGTG
TAAATATAATAAAACTTAATATCTATTCAAATTAATAAATAAACCTCGATATACAGACCGATAAAACACA
TGCGTCAATTTTACGCATGATTATCTTTAACGTACGTCACAATATGATTATCTTTCTAGGGTTAATCTAG
TATACGCGTTTAATTAATCCAGCTTTTGTTCCCTTTAGTGAGGGTTAATTGCGCGCTTGGCGTAATCATG
GTCATAGCTGTTTCCTGTGTGAAATTGTTATCCGCTCACAATTCCACACAACATACGAGCCGGAAGCATA
AAGTGTAAAGCCTGGGGTGCCTAATGAGTGAGCTAACTCACATTAATTGCGTTGCGCTCACTGCCCGCTT
TCCAGTCGGGAAACCTGTCGTGCCAGCTGCATTAATGAATCGGCCAACGCGCGGGGAGAGGCGGTTTGCG
TATTGGGCGCTCTTCCGCTTCCTCGCTCACTGACTCGCTGCGCTCGGTCGTTCGGCTGCGGCGAGCGGTA
TCAGCTCACTCAAAGGCGGTAATACGGTTATCCACAGAATCAGGGGATAACGCAGGAAAGAACATGTGAG
CAAAAGGCCAGCAAAAGGCCAGGAACCGTAAAAAGGCCGCGTTGCTGGCGTTTTTCCATAGGCTCCGCCC
CCCTGACGAGCATCACAAAAATCGACGCTCAAGTCAGAGGTGGCGAAACCCGACAGGACTATAAAGATAC
CAGGCGTTTCCCCCTGGAAGCTCCCTCGTGCGCTCTCCTGTTCCGACCCTGCCGCTTACCGGATACCTGT
CCGCCTTTCTCCCTTCGGGAAGCGTGGCGCTTTCTCATAGCTCACGCTGTAGGTATCTCAGTTCGGTGTA
GGTCGTTCGCTCCAAGCTGGGCTGTGTGCACGAACCCCCCGTTCAGCCCGACCGCTGCGCCTTATCCGGT
AACTATCGTCTTGAGTCCAACCCGGTAAGACACGACTTATCGCCACTGGCAGCAGCCACTGGTAACAGGA
TTAGCAGAGCGAGGTATGTAGGCGGTGCTACAGAGTTCTTGAAGTGGTGGCCTAACTACGGCTACACTAG
AAGAACAGTATTTGGTATCTGCGCTCTGCTGAAGCCAGTTACCTTCGGAAAAAGAGTTGGTAGCTCTTGA
TCCGGCAAACAAACCACCGCTGGTAGCGGTGGTTTTTTTGTTTGCAAGCAGCAGATTACGCGCAGAAAAA
AAGGATCTCAAGAAGATCCTTTGATCTTTTCTACGGGGTCTGACGCTCAGTGGAACGAAAACTCACGTTA
AGGGATTTTGGTCATGAGATTATCAAAAAGGATCTTCACCTAGATCCTTTTAAATTAAAAATGAAGTTTT
AAATCAATCTAAAGTATATATGAGTAAACTTGGTCTGACAGTTACCAATGCTTAATCAGTGAGGCACCTA
TCTCAGCGATCTGTCTATTTCGTTCATCCATAGTTGCCTGACTCCCCGTCGTGTAGATAACTACGATACG
GGAGGGCTTACCATCTGGCCCCAGTGCTGCAATGATACCGCGAGACCCACGCTCACCGGCTCCAGATTTA
TCAGCAATAAACCAGCCAGCCGGAAGGGCCGAGCGCAGAAGTGGTCCTGCAACTTTATCCGCCTCCATCC
AGTCTATTAATTGTTGCCGGGAAGCTAGAGTAAGTAGTTCGCCAGTTAATAGTTTGCGCAACGTTGTTGC
CATTGCTACAGGCATCGTGGTGTCACGCTCGTCGTTTGGTATGGCTTCATTCAGCTCCGGTTCCCAACGA
TCAAGGCGAGTTACATGATCCCCCATGTTGTGCAAAAAAGCGGTTAGCTCCTTCGGTCCTCCGATCGTTG
TCAGAAGTAAGTTGGCCGCAGTGTTATCACTCATGGTTATGGCAGCACTGCATAATTCTCTTACTGTCAT
GCCATCCGTAAGATGCTTTTCTGTGACTGGTGAGTACTCAACCAAGTCATTCTGAGAATAGTGTATGCGG
CGACCGAGTTGCTCTTGCCCGGCGTCAATACGGGATAATACCGCGCCACATAGCAGAACTTTAAAAGTGC
TCATCATTGGAAAACGTTCTTCGGGGCGAAAACTCTCAAGGATCTTACCGCTGTTGAGATCCAGTTCGAT
GTAACCCACTCGTGCACCCAACTGATCTTCAGCATCTTTTACTTTCACCAGCGTTTCTGGGTGAGCAAAA
ACAGGAAGGCAAAATGCCGCAAAAAAGGGAATAAGGGCGACACGGAAATGTTGAATACTCATACTCTTCC
TTTTTCAATATTATTGAAGCATTTATCAGGGTTATTGTCTCATGAGCGGATACATATTTGAATGTATTTA
GAAAAATAAACAAATAGGGGTTCCGCGCACATTTCCCCGAAAAGTGCCAC
Features (pLannotate 1.2.2; 21 found; start..end, strand, type, name):
     30..458     -  rep_origin     f1 ori (sequence partly withheld): f1 bacteriophage origin of replication; arrow indicates direction of (+) strand synthesis
    463..618     -  CDS            lacZα (fragment): LacZα fragment of β-galactosidase; lacZ fragment
    626..644     +  promoter       T7 promoter: promoter for bacteriophage T7 RNA polymerase
   1004..2215    +  promoter       UbC promoter: human ubiquitin C promoter
   2248..2703    +  CDS            EREG (fragment): EREG_HUMAN - Experimental evidence at protein level: Swiss-Prot protein existence level 1. Ligand of the EGF receptor/EGFR and ERBB4. Stimulates EGFR and ERBB4 tyrosine phosphorylation (PubMed:9419975). Contributes to inflammation, wound healing, tissue repair, and oocyte maturation by regulating angiogenesis and vascular remodeling and by stimulating cell proliferation (PubMed:24631357). From Homo sapiens (Human).
   2772..3333    +  misc_feature   IRES: internal ribosome entry site (IRES) of the encephalomyocarditis virus (EMCV)
   3336..3935    +  CDS            PuroR: puromycin N-acetyltransferase; pac from Streptomyces alboniger; confers resistance to puromycin
   3968..4192    +  polyA_signal   bGH poly(A) signal: bovine growth hormone polyadenylation signal
   4196..4212    +  promoter       SV40 promoter (fragment): SV40 enhancer and early promoter
   4263..4279    -  protein_bind   lac operator: The lac repressor binds to the lac operator to inhibit transcription in E. coli. This inhibition can be relieved by adding lactose or isopropyl-β-D-thiogalactopyranoside (IPTG). lac repressor encoded by lacI
   4287..4317    -  promoter       lac promoter: promoter for the E. coli lac operon
   4332..4353    -  protein_bind   CAP binding site: CAP binding activates transcription in the presence of cAMP. E. coli catabolite activator protein
   4366..4405    -  CDS            lacI (fragment): lac repressor; lacI; The lac repressor binds to the lac operator to inhibit transcription in E. coli. This inhibition can be relieved by adding lactose or isopropyl-β-D-thiogalactopyranoside (IPTG).
   4690..4708    -  promoter       T3 promoter: promoter for bacteriophage T3 RNA polymerase
   4753..4769    -  protein_bind   lac operator: The lac repressor binds to the lac operator to inhibit transcription in E. coli. This inhibition can be relieved by adding lactose or isopropyl-β-D-thiogalactopyranoside (IPTG). lac repressor encoded by lacI
   4777..4807    -  promoter       lac promoter: promoter for the E. coli lac operon
   4822..4843    -  protein_bind   CAP binding site: CAP binding activates transcription in the presence of cAMP. E. coli catabolite activator protein
   4856..4948    -  CDS            lacI (fragment): lac repressor; lacI; The lac repressor binds to the lac operator to inhibit transcription in E. coli. This inhibition can be relieved by adding lactose or isopropyl-β-D-thiogalactopyranoside (IPTG).
   5131..5719    -  rep_origin     ori: high-copy-number ColE1/pMB1/pBR322/pUC origin of replication
   5890..6750    -  CDS            AmpR: β-lactamase; bla; confers resistance to ampicillin, carbenicillin, and related antibiotics
   6751..6855    -  promoter       AmpR promoter: bla
