[The description below was written by a language model from this plasmid's Addgene catalogue record and pLannotate feature annotations shown in this document.]
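Description:
pPBpuro-UbC-canisEreg is a mammalian expression plasmid of about 6.9 kb, built on the pPBpuro backbone, that encodes dog epiregulin (Ereg), a ligand of the EGF receptor. It is propagated in E. coli through a high-copy ColE1/pUC-type origin with ampicillin selection (AmpR under its own bla promoter). It also carries an f1 phage origin and cloning-vector remnants, namely lacZα and lacI fragments, lac promoter/operator elements, and T7 and T3 promoters. The "PB" in the backbone name suggests a piggyBac transposon vector, but no transposon terminal repeats are annotated in the feature table, so the record does not confirm this.

The payload is a single bicistronic cassette. The human ubiquitin C (UbC) promoter drives the Ereg coding sequence, which the annotation software matched as a fragment by homology to human EREG. This is followed by an EMCV IRES, the puromycin N-acetyltransferase gene and a bovine growth hormone polyadenylation signal. Because the ligand and the resistance marker are translated from the same transcript, puromycin selection enriches for mammalian cells that also express Ereg.

The catalogue entry is internally inconsistent. The insert field reads "A cDNA of canis Tgfa", while the plasmid name, the stated purpose and the sequence annotation all point to Ereg, so the Tgfa entry looks like an error. The insert source is given as MDCK canine kidney cells. The associated publication studies redundant roles of EGFR ligands in ERK activation waves during collective cell migration, which suggests the construct was used to express this ligand in that setting, although the record does not describe the specific experiments.
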