Addgene plasmid #173848: pPBpuro-UbC-canisEreg
Purpose: Encoding dog Ereg.
Depositing lab: Michiyuki Matsuda. Depositing organization: Kyoto University, Graduate School of Biostudies. Publication: Redundant roles of EGFR ligands in the ERK activation waves during collective cell migration. Lin S, Hirayama D, Maryu G, Matsuda K, Hino N, Deguchi E, Aoki K, Iwamoto R, Terai K, Matsuda M. Life Sci Alliance. 2021 Oct 19;5(1). pii: 5/1/e202101206. doi: 10.26508/lsa.202101206. Print 2022 Jan. PubMed 34667080.
Backbone
  Vector backbone: pPBpuro
  Backbone size w/o insert (bp): 6400
  Total vector size (bp): 6880
  Vector type: Mammalian Expression
  Selectable markers: Puromycin
Growth in bacteria
  Bacterial resistance: Ampicillin, 100 μg/mL
  Growth temperature: 37°C
  Growth strain: DH5alpha
  Copy number: Unknown
Gene/Insert
  Gene/Insert name: A cDNA of canis Tgfa.
  Species: Madin-Darby Canine Kidney (MDCK) cells
  Insert size (bp): 400
Terms and licenses: Academic/Nonprofit Terms; Industry Terms: Not Available to Industry
How to cite: pPBpuro-UbC-canisEreg was a gift from Michiyuki Matsuda (Addgene plasmid # 173848 ; http://n2t.net/addgene:173848 ; RRID:Addgene_173848)
